>Addgene plasmid #77120 | TAF1L gRNA (BRDN0001145988) | addgene full sequence | sequence record 187156 | Addgene Assembled Sequence
CCCGGGTGCAAAGATGGATAAAGTTTTAAACAGAGAGGAATCTTTGCAGCTAATGGACCTTCTAGGTCTT
GAAAGGAGTGGGAATTGGCTCCGGTGCCCGTCAGTGGGCAGAGCGCACATCGCCCACAGTCCCCGAGAAG
TTGGGGGGAGGGGTCGGCAATTGATCCGGTGCCTAGAGAAGGTGGCGCGGGGTAAACTGGGAAAGTGATG
TCGTGTACTGGCTCCGCCTTTTTCCCGAGGGTGGGGGAGAACCGTATATAAGTGCAGTAGTCGCCGTGAA
CGTTCTTTTTCGCAACGGGTTTGCCGCCAGAACACAGGTAAGTGCCGTGTGTGGTTCCCGCGGGCCTGGC
CTCTTTACGGGTTATGGCCCTTGCGTGCCTTGAATTACTTCCACCTGGCTGCAGTACGTGATTCTTGATC
CCGAGCTTCGGGTTGGAAGTGGGTGGGAGAGTTCGAGGCCTTGCGCTTAAGGAGCCCCTTCGCCTCGTGC
TTGAGTTGAGGCCTGGCCTGGGCGCTGGGGCCGCCGCGTGCGAATCTGGTGGCACCTTCGCGCCTGTCTC
GCTGCTTTCGATAAGTCTCTAGCCATTTAAAATTTTTGATGACCTGCTGCGACGCTTTTTTTCTGGCAAG
ATAGTCTTGTAAATGCGGGCCAAGATCTGCACACTGGTATTTCGGTTTTTGGGGCCGCGGGCGGCGACGG
GGCCCGTGCGTCCCAGCGCACATGTTCGGCGAGGCGGGGCCTGCGAGCGCGGCCACCGAGAATCGGACGG
GGGTAGTCTCAAGCTGGCCGGCCTGCTCTGGTGCCTGGCCTCGCGCCGCCGTGTATCGCCCCGCCCTGGG
CGGCAAGGCTGGCCCGGTCGGCACCAGTTGCGTGAGCGGAAAGATGGCCGCTTCCCGGCCCTGCTGCAGG
GAGCTCAAAATGGAGGACGCGGCGCTCGGGAGAGCGGGCGGGTGAGTCACCCACACAAAGGAAAAGGGCC
TTTCCGTCCTCAGCCGTCGCTTCATGTGACTCCACGGAGTACCGGGCGCCGTCCAGGCACCTCGATTAGT
TCTCGAGCTTTTGGAGTACGTCGTCTTTAGGTTGGGGGGAGGGGTTTTATGCGATGGAGTTTCCCCACAC
TGAGTGGGTGGAGACTGAAGTTAGGCCAGCTTGGCACTTGATGTAATTCTCCTTGGAATTTGCCCTTTTT
GAGTTTGGATCTTGGTTCATTCTCAAGCCTCAGACAGTGGTTCAAAGTTTTTTTCTTCCATTTCAGGTGT
CGTGACGTACGGCCACCATGACCGAGTACAAGCCCACGGTGCGCCTCGCCACCCGCGACGACGTCCCCAG
GGCCGTACGCACCCTCGCCGCCGCGTTCGCCGACTACCCCGCCACGCGCCACACCGTCGATCCGGACCGC
CACATCGAGCGGGTCACCGAGCTGCAAGAACTCTTCCTCACGCGCGTCGGGCTCGACATCGGCAAGGTGT
GGGTCGCGGACGACGGCGCCGCCGTGGCGGTCTGGACCACGCCGGAGAGCGTCGAAGCGGGGGCGGTGTT
CGCCGAGATCGGCCCGCGCATGGCCGAGTTGAGCGGTTCCCGGCTGGCCGCGCAGCAACAGATGGAAGGC
CTCCTGGCGCCGCACCGGCCCAAGGAGCCCGCGTGGTTCCTGGCCACCGTCGGAGTCTCGCCCGACCACC
AGGGCAAGGGTCTGGGCAGCGCCGTCGTGCTCCCCGGAGTGGAGGCGGCCGAGCGCGCCGGGGTGCCCGC
CTTCCTGGAGACCTCCGCGCCCCGCAACCTCCCCTTCTACGAGCGGCTCGGCTTCACCGTCACCGCCGAC
GTCGAGGTGCCCGAAGGACCGCGCACCTGGTGCATGACCCGCAAGCCCGGTGCCTGAACGCGTTAAGTCG
ACAATCAACCTCTGGATTACAAAATTTGTGAAAGATTGACTGGTATTCTTAACTATGTTGCTCCTTTTAC
GCTATGTGGATACGCTGCTTTAATGCCTTTGTATCATGCTATTGCTTCCCGTATGGCTTTCATTTTCTCC
TCCTTGTATAAATCCTGGTTGCTGTCTCTTTATGAGGAGTTGTGGCCCGTTGTCAGGCAACGTGGCGTGG
TGTGCACTGTGTTTGCTGACGCAACCCCCACTGGTTGGGGCATTGCCACCACCTGTCAGCTCCTTTCCGG
GACTTTCGCTTTCCCCCTCCCTATTGCCACGGCGGAACTCATCGCCGCCTGCCTTGCCCGCTGCTGGACA
GGGGCTCGGCTGTTGGGCACTGACAATTCCGTGGTGTTGTCGGGGAAATCATCGTCCTTTCCTTGGCTGC
TCGCCTGTGTTGCCACCTGGATTCTGCGCGGGACGTCCTTCTGCTACGTCCCTTCGGCCCTCAATCCAGC
GGACCTTCCTTCCCGCGGCCTGCTGCCGGCTCTGCGGCCTCTTCCGCGTCTTCGCCTTCGCCCTCAGACG
AGTCGGATCTCCCTTTGGGCCGCCTCCCCGCGTCGACTTTAAGACCAATGACTTACAAGGCAGCTGTAGA
TCTTAGCCACTTTTTAAAAGAAAAGGGGGGACTGGAAGGGCTAATTCACTCCCAACGAAGACAAGATCTG
CTTTTTGCTTGTACTGGGTCTCTCTGGTTAGACCAGATCTGAGCCTGGGAGCTCTCTGGCTAACTAGGGA
ACCCACTGCTTAAGCCTCAATAAAGCTTGCCTTGAGTGCTTCAAGTAGTGTGTGCCCGTCTGTTGTGTGA
CTCTGGTAACTAGAGATCCCTCAGACCCTTTTAGTCAGTGTGGAAAATCTCTAGCAGTACGTATAGTAGT
TCATGTCATCTTATTATTCAGTATTTATAACTTGCAAAGAAATGAATATCAGAGAGTGAGAGGAACTTGT
TTATTGCAGCTTATAATGGTTACAAATAAAGCAATAGCATCACAAATTTCACAAATAAAGCATTTTTTTC
ACTGCATTCTAGTTGTGGTTTGTCCAAACTCATCAATGTATCTTATCATGTCTGGCTCTAGCTATCCCGC
CCCTAACTCCGCCCATCCCGCCCCTAACTCCGCCCAGTTCCGCCCATTCTCCGCCCCATGGCTGACTAAT
TTTTTTTATTTATGCAGAGGCCGAGGCCGCCTCGGCCTCTGAGCTATTCCAGAAGTAGTGAGGAGGCTTT
TTTGGAGGCCTAGGGACGTACCCAATTCGCCCTATAGTGAGTCGTATTACGCGCGCTCACTGGCCGTCGT
TTTACAACGTCGTGACTGGGAAAACCCTGGCGTTACCCAACTTAATCGCCTTGCAGCACATCCCCCTTTC
GCCAGCTGGCGTAATAGCGAAGAGGCCCGCACCGATCGCCCTTCCCAACAGTTGCGCAGCCTGAATGGCG
AATGGG
[124 nt withheld, positions 3367-3490]
C
[91 nt withheld, positions 3492-3582]
A
[49 nt withheld, positions 3584-3632]
CCTTTGACGTTGGAGTCCACGTTCTTT
[37 nt withheld, positions 3660-3696]
ACCCTATCTCGGTCTATTCTTTTGATTTATAAGGGATTTTGCCGATTTCGGCCTATTGGTTAAAAAATGA
GCTGATTTAACAAAAATTTAACGCGAATTTTAACAAAATATTAACGCTTACAATTTAGGTGGCACTTTTC
GGGGAAATGTGCGCGGAACCCCTATTTGTTTATTTTTCTAAATACATTCAAATATGTATCCGCTCATGAG
ACAATAACCCTGATAAATGCTTCAATAATATTGAAAAAGGAAGAGTATGAGTATTCAACATTTCCGTGTC
GCCCTTATTCCCTTTTTTGCGGCATTTTGCCTTCCTGTTTTTGCTCACCCAGAAACGCTGGTGAAAGTAA
AAGATGCTGAAGATCAGTTGGGTGCACGAGTGGGTTACATCGAACTGGATCTCAACAGCGGTAAGATCCT
TGAGAGTTTTCGCCCCGAAGAACGTTTTCCAATGATGAGCACTTTTAAAGTTCTGCTATGTGGCGCGGTA
TTATCCCGTATTGACGCCGGGCAAGAGCAACTCGGTCGCCGCATACACTATTCTCAGAATGACTTGGTTG
AGTACTCACCAGTCACAGAAAAGCATCTTACGGATGGCATGACAGTAAGAGAATTATGCAGTGCTGCCAT
AACCATGAGTGATAACACTGCGGCCAACTTACTTCTGACAACGATCGGAGGACCGAAGGAGCTAACCGCT
TTTTTGCACAACATGGGGGATCATGTAACTCGCCTTGATCGTTGGGAACCGGAGCTGAATGAAGCCATAC
CAAACGACGAGCGTGACACCACGATGCCTGTAGCAATGGCAACAACGTTGCGCAAACTATTAACTGGCGA
ACTACTTACTCTAGCTTCCCGGCAACAATTAATAGACTGGATGGAGGCGGATAAAGTTGCAGGACCACTT
CTGCGCTCGGCCCTTCCGGCTGGCTGGTTTATTGCTGATAAATCTGGAGCCGGTGAGCGTGGGTCTCGCG
GTATCATTGCAGCACTGGGGCCAGATGGTAAGCCCTCCCGTATCGTAGTTATCTACACGACGGGGAGTCA
GGCAACTATGGATGAACGAAATAGACAGATCGCTGAGATAGGTGCCTCACTGATTAAGCATTGGTAACTG
TCAGACCAAGTTTACTCATATATACTTTAGATTGATTTAAAACTTCATTTTTAATTTAAAAGGATCTAGG
TGAAGATCCTTTTTGATAATCTCATGACCAAAATCCCTTAACGTGAGTTTTCGTTCCACTGAGCGTCAGA
CCCCGTAGAAAAGATCAAAGGATCTTCTTGAGATCCTTTTTTTCTGCGCGTAATCTGCTGCTTGCAAACA
AAAAAACCACCGCTACCAGCGGTGGTTTGTTTGCCGGATCAAGAGCTACCAACTCTTTTTCCGAAGGTAA
CTGGCTTCAGCAGAGCGCAGATACCAAATACTGTTCTTCTAGTGTAGCCGTAGTTAGGCCACCACTTCAA
GAACTCTGTAGCACCGCCTACATACCTCGCTCTGCTAATCCTGTTACCAGTGGCTGCTGCCAGTGGCGAT
AAGTCGTGTCTTACCGGGTTGGACTCAAGACGATAGTTACCGGATAAGGCGCAGCGGTCGGGCTGAACGG
GGGGTTCGTGCACACAGCCCAGCTTGGAGCGAACGACCTACACCGAACTGAGATACCTACAGCGTGAGCT
ATGAGAAAGCGCCACGCTTCCCGAAGGGAGAAAGGCGGACAGGTATCCGGTAAGCGGCAGGGTCGGAACA
GGAGAGCGCACGAGGGAGCTTCCAGGGGGAAACGCCTGGTATCTTTATAGTCCTGTCGGGTTTCGCCACC
TCTGACTTGAGCGTCGATTTTTGTGATGCTCGTCAGGGGGGCGGAGCCTATGGAAAAACGCCAGCAACGC
GGCCTTTTTACGGTTCCTGGCCTTTTGCTGGCCTTTTGCTCACATGTTCTTTCCTGCGTTATCCCCTGAT
TCTGTGGATAACCGTATTACCGCCTTTGAGTGAGCTGATACCGCTCGCCGCAGCCGAACGACCGAGCGCA
GCGAGTCAGTGAGCGAGGAAGCGGAAGAGCGCCCAATACGCAAACCGCCTCTCCCCGCGCGTTGGCCGAT
TCATTAATGCAGCTGGCACGACAGGTTTCCCGACTGGAAAGCGGGCAGTGAGCGCAACGCAATTAATGTG
AGTTAGCTCACTCATTAGGCACCCCAGGCTTTACACTTTATGCTTCCGGCTCGTATGTTGTGTGGAATTG
TGAGCGGATAACAATTTCACACAGGAAACAGCTATGACCATGATTACGCCAAGCGCGCAATTAACCCTCA
CTAAAGGGAACAAAAGCTGGAGCTGCAAGCTTAATGTAGTCTTATGCAATACTCTTGTAGTCTTGCAACA
TGGTAACGATGAGTTAGCAACATGCCTTACAAGGAGAGAAAAAGCACCGTGCATGCCGATTGGTGGAAGT
AAGGTGGTACGATCGTGCCTTATTAGGAAGGCAACAGACGGGTCTGACATGGATTGGACGAACCACTGAA
TTGCCGCATTGCAGAGATATTGTATTTAAGTGCCTAGCTCGATACATAAACGGGTCTCTCTGGTTAGACC
AGATCTGAGCCTGGGAGCTCTCTGGCTAACTAGGGAACCCACTGCTTAAGCCTCAATAAAGCTTGCCTTG
AGTGCTTCAAGTAGTGTGTGCCCGTCTGTTGTGTGACTCTGGTAACTAGAGATCCCTCAGACCCTTTTAG
TCAGTGTGGAAAATCTCTAGCAGTGGCGCCCGAACAGGGACTTGAAAGCGAAAGGGAAACCAGAGGAGCT
CTCTCGACGCAGGACTCGGCTTGCTGAAGCGCGCACGGCAAGAGGCGAGGGGCGGCGACTGGTGAGTACG
CCAAAAATTTTGACTAGCGGAGGCTAGAAGGAGAGAGATGGGTGCGAGAGCGTCAGTATTAAGCGGGGGA
GAATTAGATCGCGATGGGAAAAAATTCGGTTAAGGCCAGGGGGAAAGAAAAAATATAAATTAAAACATAT
AGTATGGGCAAGCAGGGAGCTAGAACGATTCGCAGTTAATCCTGGCCTGTTAGAAACATCAGAAGGCTGT
AGACAAATACTGGGACAGCTACAACCATCCCTTCAGACAGGATCAGAAGAACTTAGATCATTATATAATA
CAGTAGCAACCCTCTATTGTGTGCATCAAAGGATAGAGATAAAAGACACCAAGGAAGCTTTAGACAAGAT
AGAGGAAGAGCAAAACAAAAGTAAGACCACCGCACAGCAAGCGGCCGCTGATCTTCAGACCTGGAGGAGG
AGATATGAGGGACAATTGGAGAAGTGAATTATATAAATATAAAGTAGTAAAAATTGAACCATTAGGAGTA
GCACCCACCAAGGCAAAGAGAAGAGTGGTGCAGAGAGAAAAAAGAGCAGTGGGAATAGGAGCTTTGTTCC
TTGGGTTCTTGGGAGCAGCAGGAAGCACTATGGGCGCAGCGTCAATGACGCTGACGGTACAGGCCAGACA
ATTATTGTCTGGTATAGTGCAGCAGCAGAACAATTTGCTGAGGGCTATTGAGGCGCAACAGCATCTGTTG
CAACTCACAGTCTGGGGCATCAAGCAGCTCCAGGCAAGAATCCTGGCTGTGGAAAGATACCTAAAGGATC
AACAGCTCCTGGGGATTTGGGGTTGCTCTGGAAAACTCATTTGCACCACTGCTGTGCCTTGGAATGCTAG
TTGGAGTAATAAATCTCTGGAACAGATTTGGAATCACACGACCTGGATGGAGTGGGACAGAGAAATTAAC
AATTACACAAGCTTAATACACTCCTTAATTGAAGAATCGCAAAACCAGCAAGAAAAGAATGAACAAGAAT
TATTGGAATTAGATAAATGGGCAAGTTTGTGGAATTGGTTTAACATAACAAATTGGCTGTGGTATATAAA
ATTATTCATAATGATAGTAGGAGGCTTGGTAGGTTTAAGAATAGTTTTTGCTGTACTTTCTATAGTGAAT
AGAGTTAGGCAGGGATATTCACCATTATCGTTTCAGACCCACCTCCCAACCCCGAGGGGACCCAGAGAGG
GCCTATTTCCCATGATTCCTTCATATTTGCATATACGATACAAGGCTGTTAGAGAGATAATTAGAATTAA
TTTGACTGTAAACACAAAGATATTAGTACAAAATACGTGACGTAGAAAGTAATAATTTCTTGGGTAGTTT
GCAGTTTTAAAATTATGTTTTAAAATGGACTATCATATGCTTACCGTAACTTGAAAGTATTTCGATTTCT
TGGCTTTATATATCTTGTGGAAAGGACGAAACACCGGAAGGGCAAGTGTCTCCTAGGTTTTAGAGCTAGA
AATAGCAAGTTAAAATAAGGCTAGTCCGTTATCAACTTGAAAAAGTGGCACCGAGTCGGTGCTTTTTTAA
GCTTGGCGTAACTAGATCTTGAGACAAATGGCAGTATTCATCCACAATTTTAAAAGAAAAGGGGGGATTG
GGGGGTACAGTGCAGGGGAAAGAATAGTAGACATAATAGCAACAGACATACAAACTAAAGAATTACAAAA
ACAAATTACAAAAATTCAAAATTTTCGGGTTTATTACAGGGACAGCAGAGATCCACTTTGGCGCCGGCTC
GAGGGGG
Features (pLannotate 1.2.2; 29 found; start..end, strand, type, name):
     14..80      +  CDS            small t antigen (fragment): SV40 (simian virus 40) small t antigen
    106..317     +  promoter       EF-1α core promoter: core promoter for human elongation factor EF-1α
    318..1256    +  intron         EF-1α intron A: intron upstream of the start codon of human EF-1α
   1278..1877    +  CDS            PuroR (fragment): puromycin N-acetyltransferase; pac from Streptomyces; confers resistance to puromycin
   1893..2481    +  misc_feature   WPRE: woodchuck hepatitis virus posttranscriptional regulatory element
   2532..2551    +  misc_feature   cPPT/CTS (fragment): central polypurine tract and central termination sequence of HIV-1
   2553..2786    +  LTR            3' LTR (ΔU3): self-inactivating 3' long terminal repeat (LTR) from HIV-1
   2864..2985    +  polyA_signal   SV40 poly(A) signal: SV40 polyadenylation signal
   3025..3160    +  rep_origin     SV40 ori: SV40 origin of replication
   3181..3199    -  promoter       T7 promoter: promoter for bacteriophage T7 RNA polymerase
   3207..3362    +  CDS            lacZα (fragment): LacZα fragment of β-galactosidase; lacZ fragment
   3367..3795    +  rep_origin     f1 ori (sequence partly withheld): f1 bacteriophage origin of replication; arrow indicates direction of (+) strand synthesis
   3848..3952    +  promoter       AmpR promoter: bla
   3953..4813    +  CDS            AmpR: β-lactamase; bla; confers resistance to ampicillin, carbenicillin, and related antibiotics
   4984..5572    +  rep_origin     ori: high-copy-number ColE1/pMB1/pBR322/pUC origin of replication
   5755..5847    +  CDS            lacI (fragment): lac repressor; lacI; The lac repressor binds to the lac operator to inhibit transcription in E. coli. This inhibition can be relieved by adding lactose or isopropyl-β-D-thiogalactopyranoside (IPTG).
   5860..5881    +  protein_bind   CAP binding site: CAP binding activates transcription in the presence of cAMP. E. coli catabolite activator protein
   5896..5926    +  promoter       lac promoter: promoter for the E. coli lac operon
   5934..5950    +  protein_bind   lac operator: The lac repressor binds to the lac operator to inhibit transcription in E. coli. This inhibition can be relieved by adding lactose or isopropyl-β-D-thiogalactopyranoside (IPTG). lac repressor encoded by lacI
   5995..6013    +  promoter       T3 promoter: promoter for bacteriophage T3 RNA polymerase
   6041..6267    +  promoter       RSV promoter: Rous sarcoma virus enhancer/promoter
   6268..6448    +  LTR            5' LTR (truncated): truncated 5' long terminal repeat (LTR) from HIV-1
   6495..6620    +  misc_feature   HIV-1 Ψ: packaging signal of human immunodeficiency virus type 1
   6604..6967    +  CDS            HIV-1 gag (fragment): gag protein from human immunodeficiency virus 1; gag
   7113..7346    +  misc_feature   RRE: The Rev response element (RRE) of HIV-1 allows for Rev-dependent mRNA export from the nucleus to the cytoplasm.
   7723..7749    +  CDS            Rev (fragment): human immunodeficiency virus 1 (HIV-1) Rev protein; rev; enhances nuclear export of unspliced and incompletely spliced viral mRNAs
   7753..7993    +  promoter       U6 promoter: RNA polymerase III promoter for human U6 snRNA
   8023..8098    +  misc_RNA       gRNA scaffold: guide RNA scaffold for the Streptococcus pyogenes CRISPR/Cas9 system
   8154..8271    +  misc_feature   cPPT/CTS: central polypurine tract and central termination sequence of HIV-1
