[The description below was written by a language model from this plasmid's Addgene catalogue record and pLannotate feature annotations shown in this document.]
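Description:
TAF1L gRNA (BRDN0001145988) is a third-generation lentiviral guide RNA plasmid built on the lentiGuide-Puro backbone and designed to target human TAF1L (also known as TAF(II)210 or TAF2A2). It is maintained in E. coli as a high-copy plasmid through a ColE1/pUC-type origin with ampicillin resistance from the bla gene. The backbone also carries an f1 origin, an SV40 origin and poly(A) signal, and residual lac and T7/T3 promoter elements from the parental cloning vector.

The lentiviral transfer region begins with an RSV promoter fused to a truncated HIV-1 5' LTR, which makes genomic RNA production independent of Tat. This is followed by the Ψ packaging signal, a gag fragment, the Rev response element for Rev-dependent nuclear export, and a cPPT/CTS element. The region ends in a ΔU3 self-inactivating 3' LTR.

Two expression units sit within this frame. A human U6 RNA polymerase III promoter drives the TAF1L-specific spacer joined to the Streptococcus pyogenes gRNA scaffold. An EF-1α core promoter with its intron A drives puromycin N-acetyltransferase for selecting transduced mammalian cells, with a WPRE downstream to enhance transcript expression.

The plasmid does not encode Cas9. It is therefore meant to be used with a separate Cas9 lentiviral vector or in cells that already express Cas9, to direct cleavage at the TAF1L locus for gene disruption. The guide was designed against a TAF1L reference transcript, and the depositor comments link the plasmid to a human kinome gRNA library associated with work on optimising sgRNA activity and reducing off-target effects.
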