Addgene plasmid #77120: TAF1L gRNA (BRDN0001145988)
Purpose: 3rd generation lentiviral gRNA plasmid targeting human TAF1L
Depositing lab: John Doench & David Root. Depositing organization: Broad Institute. Publication: Optimized sgRNA design to maximize activity and minimize off-target effects of CRISPR-Cas9. Doench JG, Fusi N, Sullender M, Hegde M, Vaimberg EW, Donovan KF, Smith I, Tothova Z, Wilen C, Orchard R, Virgin HW, Listgarten J, Root DE. Nat Biotechnol. 2016 Jan 18. doi: 10.1038/nbt.3437. PubMed 26780180.
Backbone
  Vector backbone: lentiGuide-Puro
  Backbone manufacturer: Zhang Lab (Addgene plasmid # 52963)
  Vector type: Mammalian Expression, Lentiviral, CRISPR
  Selectable markers: Puromycin
Growth in bacteria
  Bacterial resistance: Ampicillin, 100 μg/mL
  Growth temperature: 37°C
  Growth strain: DH5alpha
  Copy number: High Copy
Gene/Insert
  Gene/Insert name: TAF1L (alt names: TAF1L; NM_153809.2)
  gRNA/shRNA sequence: GAAGGGCAAGTGTCTCCTAG
  Species: H. sapiens (human)
  Entrez Gene: TAF1L (a.k.a. TAF(II)210, TAF2A2)
  Promoter: hU6
  Cloning method: Unknown
  Sequencing primers: 5′ U6-F; 3′ pS2-R
Terms and licenses: Academic/Nonprofit Terms; Industry Terms: Not Available to Industry
Depositor comments: The gRNA was designed to target the following Genbank reference sequence(s): NM_153809.2. Note that this plasmid does NOT contain Cas9. It should be used in conjunction with lentiCas9-Blast (Addgene #52962) or otherwise with cell lines already expressing Cas9. Browse the full kinome gRNA library at http://www.addgene.org/pooled-library/broadgpp-human-kinome/ or visit http://www.broadinstitute.org/rnai/public/ for detailed protocols and information.
How to cite: TAF1L gRNA (BRDN0001145988) was a gift from John Doench & David Root (Addgene plasmid # 77120 ; http://n2t.net/addgene:77120 ; RRID:Addgene_77120)
