>Addgene plasmid #77120 | TAF1L gRNA (BRDN0001145988) | depositor partial sequence | sequence record 144580 | Target Sequence
GAAGGGCAAGTGTCTCCTAG
