>Addgene plasmid #77120 | TAF1L gRNA (BRDN0001145988) | addgene partial sequence | sequence record 187155 | hU6-F
TAATTTCTTGGGTAGTTTGCAGTTTTAAAATTATGTTTTAAAATGGACTATCATATGCTTACCGTAACTT
GAAAGTATTTCGATTTCTTGGCTTTATATATCTTGTGGAAAGGACGAAACACCGGAAGGGCAAGTGTCTC
CTAGGTTTTAGAGCTAGAAATAGCAAGTTAAAATAAGGCTAGTCCGTTATCAACTTGAAAAAGTGGCACC
GAGTCGGTGCTTTTTTAAGCTTGGCGTAACTAGATCTTGAGACAAATGGCAGTATTCNTCCACAATTTTA
AAAGAAAAGGGGGGATTGGGGGGTACAGTGCAGGGGAAAGAATAGTAGACATAATAGCAACAGACATACA
AACTAAAGAATTACAAAAACAAATTACAAAAATTCAAAATTTTCGGGTTTATTACAGGGACAGCAGAGAT
CCACTTTGGCGCCGGCTCGAGGGGGCCCGGGTGCAAAGATGGATAAAGTTTTAAACAGANAGGAATCTTT
GCAGCTAATGGACCTTCTAGGTCTTGAAAGGAGTGGGAATTGGCTCCNGTGCCCGTCNGTGGGCAGAGCG
CACATCGCCC
